Addgene plasmid #155713: LUC7L
Purpose: For use in RBP tethering screen
Depositing lab: Eugene Yeo. Depositing organization: University of California, San Diego (UCSD). Publication: Large-scale tethered function assays identify factors that regulate mRNA stability and translation. Luo EC, Nathanson JL, Tan FE, Schwartz JL, Schmok JC, Shankar A, Markmiller S, Yee BA, Sathe S, Pratt GA, Scaletta DB, Ha Y, Hill DE, Aigner S, Yeo GW. Nat Struct Mol Biol. 2020 Oct;27(10):989-1000. doi: 10.1038/s41594-020-0477-6. Epub 2020 Aug 17. PubMed 32807991.
Backbone
  Vector backbone: E2.pEF5-DEST-FL-V5-MCP
  Backbone size w/o insert (bp): 7357
  Vector type: Mammalian Expression
Growth in bacteria
  Bacterial resistance: Ampicillin, 100 μg/mL
  Growth temperature: 37°C
  Growth strain: DH5alpha
  Copy number: High Copy
Gene/Insert
  Gene/Insert name: LUC7L (alt name: Accession: HQ448098)
  Species: H. sapiens (human)
  Insert size (bp): 1062
  Mutation: none
  Entrez Gene: LUC7L (a.k.a. LUC7B1, Luc7, SR+89, hLuc7B1)
  Promoter: EF-1a
  Tag / fusion protein: V5-MCP (C terminal on backbone)
  Cloning method: Gateway Cloning
  Sequencing primers: 5′ TAATACGACTCACTATAGGG; 3′ gctcgagtctagagggc
Resource information
  A portion of this plasmid was derived from a plasmid made by: DNASU Plasmid Repository Center for Personalized Diagnostics Biodesign Institute
Terms and licenses: Academic/Nonprofit Terms; Industry Terms: Not Available to Industry
How to cite: LUC7L was a gift from Eugene Yeo (Addgene plasmid # 155713 ; http://n2t.net/addgene:155713 ; RRID:Addgene_155713)
