[The description below was written by a language model from this plasmid's Addgene catalogue record and pLannotate feature annotations shown in this document.]
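Description:
LUC7L is a mammalian expression plasmid built on the E2.pEF5-DEST-FL-V5-MCP Gateway destination backbone. It carries the human LUC7L open reading frame (about 1.06 kb, recorded as unmutated), which encodes a protein thought to bind RNA through its Arg/Ser-rich domain. The plasmid is propagated in E. coli through a high-copy ColE1/pUC-type origin and selected with ampicillin via the bla gene. The annotation also detects a partial f1 origin and remnants of lac regulatory sequence from the backbone.

Expression is driven by the strong constitutive human EF-1α promoter. A T7 promoter lies just downstream of it and can also serve as a sequencing primer site. The LUC7L coding sequence is flanked by attB1 and attB2 sites left by Gateway recombination. Downstream lie a backbone-encoded V5 epitope tag and the bacteriophage MS2 coat protein (MCP), followed by a bGH polyadenylation signal. The intended product is therefore LUC7L fused at its C terminus to V5-MCP. V5 allows detection of the fusion, and MCP binds MS2 stem-loop RNA elements, so the protein can be artificially recruited to a transcript bearing those hairpins.

Downstream of this cassette is an FRT site immediately preceding a hygromycin resistance gene with an SV40 poly(A) signal. No intact promoter is annotated in front of HygR. This layout resembles vectors designed for FLP-mediated integration into a genomic FRT site, although the record does not state that use.

The recorded purpose is an RNA-binding-protein tethering screen, in which candidate proteins are tethered to reporter mRNAs to test their effects on mRNA stability and translation.
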