Features (pLannotate 1.2.2; 24 found; start..end, strand, type, name):
      1..1179    +  promoter       EF-1α promoter: strong constitutive promoter for human elongation factor EF-1α
   1196..1214    +  promoter       T7 promoter: promoter for bacteriophage T7 RNA polymerase
   1294..1311    +  protein_bind   attB1 (fragment): mutant version of attB; core recombination site for the Gateway® BP reaction BP Clonase™
   1326..2378    +  CDS            LUC7L (fragment): LUC7L_HUMAN - Also known as LUC7L1. Experimental evidence at protein level: Swiss-Prot protein existence level 1. May bind to RNA via its Arg/Ser-rich domain. From Homo sapiens (Human).
   2381..2404    -  protein_bind   attB2: mutant version of attB; recombination site for the Gateway® BP reaction BP Clonase™
   2529..2570    +  CDS            V5 tag: epitope tag from simian virus 5
   2583..2969    +  CDS            MS2: bacteriophage MS2 coat protein binds to a specific stem-loop structure in the viral RNA (Peabody, 1993)
   3031..3255    +  polyA_signal   bGH poly(A) signal: bovine growth hormone polyadenylation signal
   3259..3280    +  promoter       SV40 promoter (fragment): SV40 enhancer and early promoter
   3301..3534    +  rep_origin     f1 ori (fragment) (sequence partly withheld): f1 bacteriophage origin of replication; arrow indicates direction of (+) strand synthesis
   3539..3586    +  protein_bind   FRT: FLP-mediated recombination occurs in the 8-bp core sequence TCTAGAAA (Turan and Bode, 2011). FLP recombinase from the Saccharomyces cerevisiae 2μ plasmid
   3594..4616    +  CDS            HygR: aminoglycoside phosphotransferase from E. coli; aph(4)-Ia; confers resistance to hygromycin
   4626..4751    +  CDS            ble (fragment): BLE_KLEPN - Experimental evidence at protein level: Swiss-Prot protein existence level 1. Binding protein with a strong affinity to the bleomycin family of antibiotics. Binds to CL990; an antimitotic-antibiotic compound. From Klebsiella pneumoniae.
   4746..4867    +  polyA_signal   SV40 poly(A) signal: SV40 polyadenylation signal
   4940..4956    -  protein_bind   lac operator: The lac repressor binds to the lac operator to inhibit transcription in E. coli. This inhibition can be relieved by adding lactose or isopropyl-β-D-thiogalactopyranoside (IPTG). lac repressor encoded by lacI
   4964..4994    -  promoter       lac promoter: promoter for the E. coli lac operon
   5009..5030    -  protein_bind   CAP binding site: CAP binding activates transcription in the presence of cAMP. E. coli catabolite activator protein
   5043..5135    -  CDS            lacI (fragment): lac repressor; lacI; The lac repressor binds to the lac operator to inhibit transcription in E. coli. This inhibition can be relieved by adding lactose or isopropyl-β-D-thiogalactopyranoside (IPTG).
   5318..5906    -  rep_origin     ori: high-copy-number ColE1/pMB1/pBR322/pUC origin of replication
   6077..6937    -  CDS            AmpR: β-lactamase; bla; confers resistance to ampicillin, carbenicillin, and related antibiotics
   6938..7042    -  promoter       AmpR promoter: bla
   7101..7153    -  misc_feature   bom (fragment): basis of mobility region from pBR322
   7308..7326    +  enhancer       CMV enhancer (fragment): human cytomegalovirus immediate early enhancer
   7351..7417    +  CDS            small t antigen (fragment): SV40 (simian virus 40) small t antigen
>Addgene plasmid #155713 | LUC7L | addgene full sequence | sequence record 376900 | Addgene NGS Result
GGCTCCGGTGCCCGTCAGTGGGCAGAGCGCACATCGCCCACAGTCCCCGAGAAGTTGGGGGGAGGGGTCG
GCAATTGAACCGGTGCCTAGAGAAGGTGGCGCGGGGTAAACTGGGAAAGTGATGTCGTGTACTGGCTCCG
CCTTTTTCCCGAGGGTGGGGGAGAACCGTATATAAGTGCAGTAGTCGCCGTGAACGTTCTTTTTCGCAAC
GGGTTTGCCGCCAGAACACAGGTAAGTGCCGTGTGTGGTTCCCGCGGGCCTGGCCTCTTTACGGGTTATG
GCCCTTGCGTGCCTTGAATTACTTCCACCTGGCTGCAGTACGTGATTCTTGATCCCGAGCTTCGGGTTGG
AAGTGGGTGGGAGAGTTCGAGGCCTTGCGCTTAAGGAGCCCCTTCGCCTCGTGCTTGAGTTGAGGCCTGG
CCTGGGCGCTGGGGCCGCCGCGTGCGAATCTGGTGGCACCTTCGCGCCTGTCTCGCTGCTTTCGATAAGT
CTCTAGCCATTTAAAATTTTTGATGACCTGCTGCGACGCTTTTTTTCTGGCAAGATAGTCTTGTAAATGC
GGGCCAAGATCTGCACACTGGTATTTCGGTTTTTGGGGCCGCGGGCGGCGACGGGGCCCGTGCGTCCCAG
CGCACATGTTCGGCGAGGCGGGGCCTGCGAGCGCGGCCACCGAGAATCGGACGGGGGTAGTCTCAAGCTG
GCCGGCCTGCTCTGGTGCCTGGCCTCGCGCCGCCGTGTATCGCCCCGCCCTGGGCGGCAAGGCTGGCCCG
GTCGGCACCAGTTGCGTGAGCGGAAAGATGGCCGCTTCCCGGCCCTGCTGCAGGGAGCTCAAAATGGAGG
ACGCGGCGCTCGGGAGAGCGGGCGGGTGAGTCACCCACACAAAGGAAAAGGGCCTTTCCGTCCTCAGCCG
TCGCTTCATGTGACTCCACGGAGTACCGGGCGCCGTCCAGGCACCTCGATTAGTTCTCGAGCTTTTGGAG
TACGTCGTCTTTAGGTTGGGGGGAGGGGTTTTATGCGATGGAGTTTCCCCACACTGAGTGGGTGGAGACT
GAAGTTAGGCCAGCTTGGCACTTGATGTAATTCTCCTTGGAATTTGCCCTTTTTGAGTTTGGATCTTGGT
TCATTCTCAAGCCTCAGACAGTGGTTCAAAGTTTTTTTCTTCCATTTCAGGTGTCGTGAGGAATTAGCTT
GGTACTAATACGACTCACTATAGGGAGACCCAAGCTGGCTAGGTAAGCTTGGTACCGAGCTCGGATCCAC
TAGTCCAGTGTGGTGGAATTCTGCAGATATCAACAAGTTTGTACAAAAAAGTTGGCATGCAGATGGGAGA
CGAAACCAGACAGAGGGTCAAGTTTACAGATGACCGTGTCTGCAAGAGTCACCTTCTGGACTGCTGCCCC
CATGACATCCTGGCTGGGACGCGCATGGATTTAGGAGAATGTACCAAAATCCACGACTTGGCCCTCCGAG
CAGATTATGAGATTGCAAGTAAAGAAAGAGACCTGTTTTTTGAATTAGATGCAATGGATCACTTGGAGTC
CTTTATTGCTGAATGTGATCGGAGAACTGAGCTCGCCAAGAAGCGGCTGGCAGAAACACAGGAGGAAATC
AGTGCGGAAGTTTCTGCAAAGGCAGAAAAAGTACATGAGTTAAATGAAGAAATAGGAAAACTCCTTGCTA
AAGCCGAACAGCTAGGGGCTGAAGGTAATGTGGATGAATCCCAGAAGATTCTTATGGAAGTGGAAAAAGT
TCGTGCGAAGAAAAAAGAAGCTGAGGAAGAATACAGAAATTCCATGCCTGCATCCAGTTTTCAGCAGCAA
AAGCTGCGTGTCTGCGAGGTCTGTTCAGCCTACCTTGGTCTCCATGACAATGACCGTCGCCTGGCAGACC
ACTTCGGTGGCAAGTTACACTTGGGGTTCATTCAGATCCGAGAGAAGCTTGATCAGTTGAGGAAAACTGT
CGCTGAAAAGCAGGAGAAGAGAAATCAGGATCGCTTGAGGAGGAGAGAGGAGAGGGAACGGGAGGAGCGT
CTGAGCAGGAGGTCGGGATCAAGAACCAGAGATCGCAGGAGGTCACGCTCCCGGGATCGGCGTCGGAGGC
GGTCAAGATCTACCTCCCGAGAGCGACGGAAATTGTCCCGGTCCCGGTCCCGAGATAGACATCGGCGCCA
CCGCAGCCGTTCCCGGAGCCACAGCCGGGGACATCGTCGGGCTTCCCGGGACCGAAGTGCGAAATACAAG
TTCTCCAGAGAGCGGGCATCCAGAGAGGAGTCCTGGGAGAGCGGGCGGAGCGAGCGAGGGCCCCCGGACT
GGAGGCTTGAGAGCTCCAACGGGAAGATGGCTTCACGGAGGTCAGAAGAGAAGGAGGCCGGCGAGATCTG
CCCAACTTTCTTGTACAAAGTGGTTGATATCCAGCACAGTGGCGGCCGCTCGAGTCTAGAGGGCCCGCGG
TTCGAAACCAGCGGAGGCGGCGGAAGCGGGGGAGGAGGCAGCGGCGGAGGCGGCAGCGGGGGCGGCGGAA
GCGCTACCGGTAAGCCTATCCCTAACCCTCTCCTCGGTCTCGATTCTACGCGTACCGGTATGGCTTCTAA
CTTTACTCAGTTCGTTCTCGTCGACAATGGCGGAACTGGCGACGTGACTGTCGCCCCAAGCAACTTCGCT
AACGGGGTCGCTGAATGGATCAGCTCTAACTCGCGATCACAGGCTTACAAAGTAACCTGTAGCGTTCGTC
AGAGCTCTGCGCAGAATCGCAAATACACCATCAAAGTCGAGGTGCCTAAAGTGGCAACCCAGACTGTTGG
TGGTGAAGAGCTTCCTGTAGCCGGATGGAGATCTTACTTAAATATGGAACTAACCATTCCAATTTTCGCC
ACGAATTCCGACTGCGAGCTTATTGTTAAGGCAATGCAAGGTCTCCTAAAAGATGGAAACCCGATTCCCT
CGGCCATCGCGGCCAACTCCGGCATCTACGGAGGTGGAGGTGGATCTCGTACGGGTTAGTAATGAGTTTA
AACCCGCTGATCAGCCTCGACTGTGCCTTCTAGTTGCCAGCCATCTGTTGTTTGCCCCTCCCCCGTGCCT
TCCTTGACCCTGGAAGGTGCCACTCCCACTGTCCTTTCCTAATAAAATGAGGAAATTGCATCGCATTGTC
TGAGTAGGTGTCATTCTATTCTGGGGGGTGGGGTGGGGCAGGACAGCAAGGGGGAGGATTGGGAAGACAA
TAGCAGGCATGCTGGGGATGCGGTGGGCTCTATGGCTTCTGAGGCGGAAAGAACCAGCTGGGGCTCTAGG
GGGTATCCCC
[124 nt withheld, positions 3301-3424]
C
[91 nt withheld, positions 3426-3516]
AGGGTGATGGTTCACGTACCTAGAAGTTCCTATTCCGAAGTTCCTATTCTCTAGAAAGTATAGGAACTTC
CTTGGCCAAAAAGCCTGAACTCACCGCGACGTCTGTCGAGAAGTTTCTGATCGAAAAGTTCGACAGCGTC
TCCGACCTGATGCAGCTCTCGGAGGGCGAAGAATCTCGTGCTTTCAGCTTCGATGTAGGAGGGCGTGGAT
ATGTCCTGCGGGTAAATAGCTGCGCCGATGGTTTCTACAAAGATCGTTATGTTTATCGGCACTTTGCATC
GGCCGCGCTCCCGATTCCGGAAGTGCTTGACATTGGGGAATTCAGCGAGAGCCTGACCTATTGCATCTCC
CGCCGTGCACAGGGTGTCACGTTGCAAGACCTGCCTGAAACCGAACTGCCCGCTGTTCTGCAGCCGGTCG
CGGAGGCCATGGATGCGATCGCTGCGGCCGATCTTAGCCAGACGAGCGGGTTCGGCCCATTCGGACCGCA
AGGAATCGGTCAATACACTACATGGCGTGATTTCATATGCGCGATTGCTGATCCCCATGTGTATCACTGG
CAAACTGTGATGGACGACACCGTCAGTGCGTCCGTCGCGCAGGCTCTCGATGAGCTGATGCTTTGGGCCG
AGGACTGCCCCGAAGTCCGGCACCTCGTGCACGCGGATTTCGGCTCCAACAATGTCCTGACGGACAATGG
CCGCATAACAGCGGTCATTGACTGGAGCGAGGCGATGTTCGGGGATTCCCAATACGAGGTCGCCAACATC
TTCTTCTGGAGGCCGTGGTTGGCTTGTATGGAGCAGCAGACGCGCTACTTCGAGCGGAGGCATCCGGAGC
TTGCAGGATCGCCGCGGCTCCGGGCGTATATGCTCCGCATTGGTCTTGACCAACTCTATCAGAGCTTGGT
TGACGGCAATTTCGATGATGCAGCTTGGGCGCAGGGTCGATGCGACGCAATCGTCCGATCCGGAGCCGGG
ACTGTCGGGCGTACACAAATCGCCCGCAGAAGCGCGGCCGTCTGGACCGATGGCTGTGTAGAAGTACTCG
CCGATAGTGGAAACCGACGCCCCAGCACTCGTCCGAGGGCAAAGGAATAGCACGTACTACGAGATTTCGA
TTCCACCGCCGCCTTCTATGAAAGGTTGGGCTTCGGAATCGTTTTCCGGGACGCCGGCTGGATGATCCTC
CAGCGCGGGGATCTCATGCTGGAGTTCTTCGCCCACCCCAACTTGTTTATTGCAGCTTATAATGGTTACA
AATAAAGCAATAGCATCACAAATTTCACAAATAAAGCATTTTTTTCACTGCATTCTAGTTGTGGTTTGTC
CAAACTCATCAATGTATCTTATCATGTCTGTATACCGTCGACCTCTAGCTAGAGCTTGGCGTAATCATGG
TCATAGCTGTTTCCTGTGTGAAATTGTTATCCGCTCACAATTCCACACAACATACGAGCCGGAAGCATAA
AGTGTAAAGCCTGGGGTGCCTAATGAGTGAGCTAACTCACATTAATTGCGTTGCGCTCACTGCCCGCTTT
CCAGTCGGGAAACCTGTCGTGCCAGCTGCATTAATGAATCGGCCAACGCGCGGGGAGAGGCGGTTTGCGT
ATTGGGCGCTCTTCCGCTTCCTCGCTCACTGACTCGCTGCGCTCGGTCGTTCGGCTGCGGCGAGCGGTAT
CAGCTCACTCAAAGGCGGTAATACGGTTATCCACAGAATCAGGGGATAACGCAGGAAAGAACATGTGAGC
AAAAGGCCAGCAAAAGGCCAGGAACCGTAAAAAGGCCGCGTTGCTGGCGTTTTTCCATAGGCTCCGCCCC
CCTGACGAGCATCACAAAAATCGACGCTCAAGTCAGAGGTGGCGAAACCCGACAGGACTATAAAGATACC
AGGCGTTTCCCCCTGGAAGCTCCCTCGTGCGCTCTCCTGTTCCGACCCTGCCGCTTACCGGATACCTGTC
CGCCTTTCTCCCTTCGGGAAGCGTGGCGCTTTCTCATAGCTCACGCTGTAGGTATCTCAGTTCGGTGTAG
GTCGTTCGCTCCAAGCTGGGCTGTGTGCACGAACCCCCCGTTCAGCCCGACCGCTGCGCCTTATCCGGTA
ACTATCGTCTTGAGTCCAACCCGGTAAGACACGACTTATCGCCACTGGCAGCAGCCACTGGTAACAGGAT
TAGCAGAGCGAGGTATGTAGGCGGTGCTACAGAGTTCTTGAAGTGGTGGCCTAACTACGGCTACACTAGA
AGAACAGTATTTGGTATCTGCGCTCTGCTGAAGCCAGTTACCTTCGGAAAAAGAGTTGGTAGCTCTTGAT
CCGGCAAACAAACCACCGCTGGTAGCGGTGGTTTTTTTGTTTGCAAGCAGCAGATTACGCGCAGAAAAAA
AGGATCTCAAGAAGATCCTTTGATCTTTTCTACGGGGTCTGACGCTCAGTGGAACGAAAACTCACGTTAA
GGGATTTTGGTCATGAGATTATCAAAAAGGATCTTCACCTAGATCCTTTTAAATTAAAAATGAAGTTTTA
AATCAATCTAAAGTATATATGAGTAAACTTGGTCTGACAGTTACCAATGCTTAATCAGTGAGGCACCTAT
CTCAGCGATCTGTCTATTTCGTTCATCCATAGTTGCCTGACTCCCCGTCGTGTAGATAACTACGATACGG
GAGGGCTTACCATCTGGCCCCAGTGCTGCAATGATACCGCGAGACCCACGCTCACCGGCTCCAGATTTAT
CAGCAATAAACCAGCCAGCCGGAAGGGCCGAGCGCAGAAGTGGTCCTGCAACTTTATCCGCCTCCATCCA
GTCTATTAATTGTTGCCGGGAAGCTAGAGTAAGTAGTTCGCCAGTTAATAGTTTGCGCAACGTTGTTGCC
ATTGCTACAGGCATCGTGGTGTCACGCTCGTCGTTTGGTATGGCTTCATTCAGCTCCGGTTCCCAACGAT
CAAGGCGAGTTACATGATCCCCCATGTTGTGCAAAAAAGCGGTTAGCTCCTTCGGTCCTCCGATCGTTGT
CAGAAGTAAGTTGGCCGCAGTGTTATCACTCATGGTTATGGCAGCACTGCATAATTCTCTTACTGTCATG
CCATCCGTAAGATGCTTTTCTGTGACTGGTGAGTACTCAACCAAGTCATTCTGAGAATAGTGTATGCGGC
GACCGAGTTGCTCTTGCCCGGCGTCAATACGGGATAATACCGCGCCACATAGCAGAACTTTAAAAGTGCT
CATCATTGGAAAACGTTCTTCGGGGCGAAAACTCTCAAGGATCTTACCGCTGTTGAGATCCAGTTCGATG
TAACCCACTCGTGCACCCAACTGATCTTCAGCATCTTTTACTTTCACCAGCGTTTCTGGGTGAGCAAAAA
CAGGAAGGCAAAATGCCGCAAAAAAGGGAATAAGGGCGACACGGAAATGTTGAATACTCATACTCTTCCT
TTTTCAATATTATTGAAGCATTTATCAGGGTTATTGTCTCATGAGCGGATACATATTTGAATGTATTTAG
AAAAATAAACAAATAGGGGTTCCGCGCACATTTCCCCGAAAAGTGCCACCTGACGTCGACGGATCGGGAG
ATCTCCCGATCCCCTATGGTGCACTCTCAGTACAATCTGCTCTGATGCCGCATAGTTAAGCCAGTATCTG
CTCCCTGCTTGTGTGTTGGAGGTCGCTGAGTAGTGCGCGAGCAAAATTTAAGCTACAACAAGGCAAGGCT
TGACCGACAATTGCATGAAGAATCTGCTTAGGGTTAGGCGTTTTGCGCTGCTTCGCGATGTACGGGCCAG
ATATACGCGTTGACATTGATTATTGACTAGGCTTTTGCAAAAAGCTTTGCAAAGATGGATAAAGTTTTAA
ACAGAGAGGAATCTTTGCAGCTAATGGACCTTCTAGGTCTTGAAAGGAGTGGGAATT
