>Addgene plasmid #155713 | LUC7L | depositor partial sequence | sequence record 301117 | Insert Sequence
ATGCAGATGGGAGACGAAACCAGACAGAGGGTCAAGTTTACAGATGACCGTGTCTGCAAGAGTCACCTTC
TGGACTGCTGCCCCCATGACATCCTGGCTGGGACGCGCATGGATTTAGGAGAATGTACCAAAATCCACGA
CTTGGCCCTCCGAGCAGATTATGAGATTGCAAGTAAAGAAAGAGACCTGTTTTTTGAATTAGATGCAATG
GATCACTTGGAGTCCTTTATTGCTGAATGTGATCGGAGAACTGAGCTCGCCAAGAAGCGGCTGGCAGAAA
CACAGGAGGAAATCAGTGCGGAAGTTTCTGCAAAGGCAGAAAAAGTACATGAGTTAAATGAAGAAATAGG
AAAACTCCTTGCTAAAGCCGAACAGCTAGGGGCTGAAGGTAATGTGGATGAATCCCAGAAGATTCTTATG
GAAGTGGAAAAAGTTCGTGCGAAGAAAAAAGAAGCTGAGGAAGAATACAGAAATTCCATGCCTGCATCCA
GTTTTCAGCAGCAAAAGCTGCGTGTCTGCGAGGTCTGTTCAGCCTACCTTGGTCTCCATGACAATGACCG
TCGCCTGGCAGACCACTTCGGTGGCAAGTTACACTTGGGGTTCATTCAGATCCGAGAGAAGCTTGATCAG
TTGAGGAAAACTGTCGCTGAAAAGCAGGAGAAGAGAAATCAGGATCGCTTGAGGAGGAGAGAGGAGAGGG
AACGGGAGGAGCGTCTGAGCAGGAGGTCGGGATCAAGAACCAGAGATCGCAGGAGGTCACGCTCCCGGGA
TCGGCGTCGGAGGCGGTCAAGATCTACCTCCCGAGAGCGACGGAAATTGTCCCGGTCCCGGTCCCGAGAT
AGACATCGGCGCCACCGCAGCCGTTCCCGGAGCCACAGCCGGGGACATCGTCGGGCTTCCCGGGACCGAA
GTGCGAAATACAAGTTCTCCAGAGAGCGGGCATCCAGAGAGGAGTCCTGGGAGAGCGGGCGGAGCGAGCG
AGGGCCCCCGGACTGGAGGCTTGAGAGCTCCAACGGGAAGATGGCTTCACGGAGGTCAGAAGAGAAGGAG
GCCGGCGAGATC
